Addgene plasmid #66593: ins:CFP-NTR
Purpose: Specific and conditional cell ablation of beta cells in the zebrafish pancreas
Depositing lab: Didier Stainier. Depositing organization: Max Planck Institute for Heart and Lung Research. Publication: Conditional targeted cell ablation in zebrafish: a new tool for regeneration studies. Curado S, Anderson RM, Jungblut B, Mumm J, Schroeter E, Stainier DY. Dev Dyn. 2007 Apr . 236(4):1025-35. 10.1002/dvdy.21100 PubMed 17326133.
Backbone
  Vector backbone: I-Sce I element containing vector
  Vector type: zebrafish expression
Growth in bacteria
  Bacterial resistance: Ampicillin, 100 μg/mL
  Growth temperature: 37°C
  Growth strain: DH5alpha
  Copy number: High Copy
Gene/Insert
  Gene/Insert name: Insulin promotor driving CFP-nitroreductase (alt name: ins:CFP-Eco.NfsB)
  Species: D. rerio (zebrafish); Aequorea victoria, E.coli
  Insert size (bp): 3000
  Promoter: Zebrafish Insulin promoter (approximately 1.2kb)
  Tag / fusion protein: CFP fused with N-terminus of nitroreductase (N terminal on insert)
  Cloning method: Unknown
  Sequencing primers: 5′ GCTATTCGTCCCAAAACATCTCCAC; 3′ TAGCATCACAAATTTCACAAATAAAGC
Terms and licenses: Academic/Nonprofit Terms; Industry Terms: Not Available to Industry
How to cite: ins:CFP-NTR was a gift from Didier Stainier (Addgene plasmid # 66593 ; http://n2t.net/addgene:66593 ; RRID:Addgene_66593)
