[The description below was written by a language model from this plasmid's Addgene catalogue record.]
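Description:
ins:CFP-NTR is a zebrafish expression plasmid built on a vector backbone that carries I-SceI elements. In vectors of this type, recognition sites for the I-SceI meganuclease typically flank the transgene cassette so that co-injecting the plasmid with the enzyme into early embryos improves genomic integration and germline transmission. The record does not give the position or number of these sites. In bacteria the plasmid is maintained at high copy and selected with ampicillin. The origin of replication is not named, and no feature table is available to confirm other backbone elements.

The payload is an insert of about 3 kb in which roughly 1.2 kb of the zebrafish insulin promoter drives a fusion protein. This fusion consists of cyan fluorescent protein (derived from Aequorea victoria) joined to the N-terminus of the Escherichia coli nitroreductase NfsB. The insulin promoter restricts expression to pancreatic beta cells. The CFP portion makes the expressing cells visible by fluorescence, so their presence, loss and reappearance can be followed in live animals. Nitroreductase is harmless by itself but converts a nitroimidazole prodrug such as metronidazole into a cytotoxic product, so only cells expressing the enzyme die, and only while the prodrug is supplied.

Ablation is therefore both cell-type specific and controllable in time. The stated purpose of the construct is specific, conditional ablation of beta cells in the zebrafish pancreas, as a tool for regeneration studies.
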