>Addgene plasmid #66593 | ins:CFP-NTR | depositor partial sequence | sequence record 113869 | ins:CFP-NTR sequence 3775 bps
TTTGAGTGAGCTGATACCGCTCGCCGCAGCCGAACGACCGAGCGCAGCGAGTCAGTGAGCGAGGAAGCGG
AAGAGCGCCCAATACGCAAACCGCCTTNTCCCCGCGCGTTGGCCGATTCATTAATGCAGCTGGCACGACA
GGTTTCCCGACTGGAAAGCGGGCAGTGAGCGCAACGCAATTAATGTGAGTTAGCTCACTCATTAGGCACC
CCAGGCTTTACACTTTATGCTTCCGGCTCGTATGTTGTGTGGAATTGTGAGCGGATAACAATTTCACACA
GGAAACAGCTATGACCATGATTACGCCAAGCGCGTTAGGGATAACAGGGTAATGCGCGCGTAATACGACT
CACTATAGGGCGAATTGGAGCTCACGCGTAAGCTTTGTTTGTACCATAATAAGCTCATTATATAATATTT
AAAATGATACTGCATCATTAATTGATATGTTTTCTAGTTATTTTTAAATATTAGCAACTAAATTAGGAAA
TTATCCATAGTAAATTTAATGTAATATTATTTGTTATATTTAACTTCAGCCCACAGTCTAGTTTAGTTGT
TGGTCCCTTATGAGAAAAAATTTGGGCACCTCTGCTCTAGTGCTTGTAAACATTTTTGAGTATCTATAGT
TGAACATGAAAGCATTTTTTTTTTTTTTTTTTTAAGAAAATGAAGAAAGCTAAAAACCTGTATCCACTGA
CTTCCATTAAAAAAAGCAAATACTAGGGATGTCTATGGTGTCTTCTTTTGTGTTCAACAAATAAGCAGAA
AGTAACTGCTGACAGAACATTACATTTTGTGTGAATCCCCTTATATTGTGTTAAAAACTGTAGAGAAATC
ATCTAATAATAAGAAATTATCAAGAAATAAACAGAAAATGATCTAATAGTATACTATAAAATCTTTCAAA
ATCCAGGCCACTACCATATGACTAAAACCACACATATTATGCTTTAAAAAAAGTCACAATGAAGACGTCA
CAAACGTTCCTGAAGACTAATGACTCGTCTAACCCCATCTTACCTTCTGCTGTTTCACTCAAAGAAAAGC
CACCAGCTGTCTCTGTGATCTGCTCATTCTGTGTTAACTTGTGTTCTCAACAATTAACAATTAACCAAAA
GCCTCTGGAGCTGCGTGAGCATCACGATGTGTTTGTCTTCTGTGAGCGTGGCAGTGTCCACGAAGTCAAT
GTGAATTGGTTGGCCAAACACAGCTAATGTGGCATGTGTGATTGGACAGCCACTTAAAAGTGTTAAAGTG
TGTTTACGCACAGGATTGGTTTTCCGCTGAATCAGGCAAAACCAGCAGAACCGATCTAAACTCGAGTATA
AAAGTGAGTAGGAGATGCTATTCGTCCCAAAACATCTCCACCACCATCTCCACCATTCCTCGCCTCTGCT
TCGAGAACAGGTGAGTGTCGAGCGGGATGGTAAATCTACAGAGAATGCGGAGTGTAGCTTGTGTACATGT
TTTTGATTAACAGAGATTGTATGTGTGTGTTTGTGTCAGTGTGACGGATCCCCCGGGCTGCAGGAATTCA
TGGTGAGCAAGGGCGAGGAGCTGTTCACCGGGGTGGTGCCCATCCTGGTCGAGCTGGACGGCGACGTAAA
CGGCCACAAGTTCAGCGTGTCCGGCGAGGGCGAGGGCGATGCCACCTACGGCAAGCTGACCCTGAAGTTC
ATCTGCACCACCGGCAAGCTGCCCGTGCCCTGGCCCACCCTCGTGACCACCCTGACCTGGGGCGTGCAGT
GCTTCAGCCGCTACCCCGACCACATGAAGCAGCACGACTTCTTCAAGTCCGCCATGCCCGAAGGCTACGT
CCAGGAGCGCACCATCTTCTTCAAGGACGACGGCAACTACAAGACCCGCGCCGAGGTGAAGTTCGAGGGC
GACACCCTGGTGAACCGCATCGAGCTGAAGGGCATCGACTTCAAGGAGGACGGCAACATCCTGGGGCACA
AGCTGGAGTACAACTACATCAGCCACAACGTCTATATCACCGCCGACAAGCAGAAGAACGGCATCAAGGC
CAACTTCAAGATCCGCCACAACATCGAGGACGGCAGCGTGCAGCTCGCCGACCACTACCAGCAGAACACC
CCCATCGGCGACGGCCCCGTGCTGCTGCCCGACAACCACTACCTGAGCACCCAGTCCGCCCTGAGCAAAG
ACCCCAACGAGAAGCGCGATCACATGGTCCTGCTGGAGTTCGTGACCGCCGCCGGGATCACTCTCGGCAT
GGACGAGCTGTACAAGTCCGGACTCAGATCTCGAGCCATGGATATCATTTCTGTCGCCTTAAAGCGTCAT
TCCACTAAGGCATTTGATGCCAGCAAAAAACTTACCCCGGAACAGGCCGAGCAGATCAAAACGCTACTGC
AATACAGCCCATCCAGCACCAACTCCCAGCCGTGGCATTTTATTGTTGCCAGCACGGAAGAAGGTAAAGC
GCGTGTTGCCAAATCCGCTGCCGGTAATTACGTGTTCAACGAGCGTAAAATGCTTGATGCCTCGCACGTC
GTGGTGTTCTGTGCAAAAACCGCGATGGACGATGTCTGGCTGAAGCTGGTTGTTGACCAGGAAGATGCCG
ATGGCCGCTTTGCCACGCCGGAAGCGAAAGCCGCGAACGATAAAGGTCGCAAGTTCTTCGCTGATATGCA
CCGTAAAGATCTGCATGATGATGCAGAGTGGATGGCAAAACAGGTTTATCTCAACGTCGGTAACTTCCTG
CTCGGCGTGGCGGCTCTGGGTCTGGACGCGGTACCCATCGAAGGTTTTGACGCCGCCATCCTCGATGCAG
AATTTGGTCTGAAAGAGAAAGGCTACACCAGTCTGGTGGTTGTTCCGGTAGGTCATCACAGCGTTGAAGA
TTTTAACGCTACGCTGCCGAAATCTCGTCTGCAGCAAAACATCACCTTAACCGAAGTGTAATTCTCTCTT
GCCGGGCATCTGCCCGGCTATTTCCTCTCAGATTCTCCTGATTTGCATAACCCTGTTTCAGCCGTCATCA
TAGGCTGCTGTTGTATAAAGGAGACGTTATGCAGGATTTAATATCCCAGGTTGAAGATTTAGCGGGTATT
GAGATCGATCGGATCCACCGGATCTAGATAACTGATCATAATCAGCCATACCACATTTGTAGAGGTTTTA
CTTGCTTTAAAAAACCTCCCACACCTCCCCCTGAACCTGAAACATAAAATGAATGCAATTGTTGTTGTTA
ACTTGTTTATTGCAGCTTATAATGGTTACAAATAAAGCAATAGCATCACAAATTTCACAAATAAAGCATT
TTTTTCACTGCATTCTAGTTGTGGTTTGTCCAAACTCATCAATGTATCTTAAGGCGTAAATTGTAAGCGT
TAATATTTTGTTAAAATTCGCGTTAAATTTTTGTTAAATCAGCTCATTTTTTAACCAATAGGCCGAAATC
GGCAGTCGACCTCGAGGGGGGGCCCGGTACCCAGCTTTTGTTCCCTTTAGTGAGGGTTAATTGCGCGCTA
GGGATAACAGGGTAATACGCGCTCACTGGCCGTCGTTTTACAACGTCGTGACTGGGAAAACCCTGGCGTT
ACCCAACTTAATCGCCTTGCAGCACATCCCCCTTTCGCCAGCTGGCGTAATAGCGAAGAGGCCCGCACCG
ATCGCCCTTCCCAACAGTTGCGCAGCCTGAATGGCGAATGGAAATTGTAAGCGTTAATATTTTGTTAAAA
TTCGCGTTAAATTTTTGTTAAATCAGCTCATTTTTTAACCAATAGGCCGAAATCGGCAAAATCCC
