>Addgene plasmid #66593 | ins:CFP-NTR | addgene partial sequence | sequence record 117157 | M13pUC-Rev 5'-AGCGGATAACAATTTCACACAGG-3'
TGACCATGATTACGCCAAGCGCGTTAGGGATAACAGGGTAATGCGCGCGTAATACGACTCACTATAGGGC
GAATTGGAGCTCACGCGTAAGCTTTGTTTGTACCATAATAAGCTCATTATATAATATTTAAAATGATACT
GCATCATTAATTGATATGTTTTCTAGTTATTTTTAAATATTAGCAACTAAATTAGGAAATTATCCATAGT
AAATTTAATGTAATATTATTTGTTATATTTAACTTCAGCCCACAGTCTAGTTTAGTTGTTGGTCCCTTAT
GAGAAAAAATTTGGGCACCTCTGCTCTAGTGCTTGTAAACATTTTTGAGTATCTATAGTTGAACATGAAA
GCATTTTTTTTTTTTTTTTTTTAAGAAAATGAAGAAAGCTAAAAACCTGTATCCACTGACTTCCATTAAA
AAAAGCAAATACTAGGGATGTCTATGGTGTCTTCTTTTGTGTTCAACAAATAAGCAGAAAGTAACTGCTG
ACAGAACATTACATTTTGTGTGAATCCCCTTATATTGTGTTAAAAACTGTAGAGAAATCATCTAATAATA
AGAAATTATCAAGAAATAAACAGAAAATGATCTAATAGTATACTATAAAATCTTTCAAAATCCAGGCCAC
TACCATATGACTAAAACCACACATATTATGCTTTAAAAAAAGTCACAATGAAGACGTCACAAACGTTCCT
GAAGACTAATGACTCGTCTAACCCCATCTTACCTTCTGCTGTTTCACTCAAAGAAAAGCCACCAGCTGTC
TCTGTGATCTGCTCATTCTGTGTTAACTTGTGTTCTCAACAATTAACAATTAACCAAAAGCCTCTGGAGC
TGCGTGAGCATCACGATGTGTTTGTCTTCTGTGAGCGTGGCAGTGTCCACGAAGTCAATGTGAATTGGTT
GGCCAAACACAGCTAATGTGGCATGTGTGATTGGACAGCCACTTAAAAGTGTTAAAGTGTGTTTACGCAC
AGGATTGGTTTTCCGCTGAATCAGGCAAAACCAGCAGAACCGATCTAAACTCGAGTATAAAAGTGAGTAG
GAGATGCTATTCGTCCCAAAACATCTCCACCACCATCTCCACCATTCCTCGCCTC
