>Addgene plasmid #66593 | ins:CFP-NTR | addgene partial sequence | sequence record 117160 | SV40pA-R 5'-GAAATTTGTGATGCTATTGC-3'
GCTGCAATAAACAAGTTAACAACAACAATTGCATTCATTTTATGTTTCAGGTTCAGGGGGAGGTGTGGGA
GGTTTTTTAAAGCAAGTAAAACCTCTACAAATGTGGTATGGCTGATTATGATCAGTTATCTAGATCCGGT
GGATCCGATCGATCTCAATACCCGCTAAATCTTCAACCTGGGATATTAAATCCTGCATAACGTCTCCTTT
ATACAACAGCAGCCTATGATGACGGCTGAAACAGGGTTATGCAAATCAGGAGAATCTGAGAGGAAATAGC
CGGGCAGATGCCCGGCAAGAGAGAATTACACTTCGGTTAAGGTGATGTTTTGCTGCAGACGAGATTTCGG
CAGCGTAGCGTTAAAATCTTCAACGCTGTGATGACCTACCGGAACAACCACCAGACTGGTGTAGCCTTTC
TCTTTCAGACCAAATTCTGCATCGAGGATGGCGGCGTCAAAACCTTCGATGGGTACCGCGTCCAGACCCA
GAGCCGCCACGCCGAGCAGGAAGTTACCGACGTTGAGATAAACCTGTTTTGCCATCCACTCTGCATCATC
ATGCAGATCTTTACGGTGCATATCAGCGAAGAACTTGCGACCTTTATCGTTCGCGGCTTTCGCTTCCGGC
GTGGCAAAGCGGCCATCGGCATCTTCCTGGTCAACAACCAGCTTCAGCCAGACATCGTCCATCGCGGTTT
TTGCACAGAACACCACGACGTGCGAGGCATCAAGCATTTTACGCTCGTTGAACACGTAATTACCGGCAGC
GGATTTGGCAACACGCGCTTTACCTTCTTCCGTGCTGGCAACAATAAAATGCCACGGCTGGGAGTTGGTG
CTGGATGGGCTGTATTGCAGTAGCGTTTTGATCTGCTCGGCCTGTTCCGGGGTAAGTTTTTTGCTGGCAT
CAAATGCCTTAGTGGAATGACGCTTTAAGGCGACAGAAATGATATCCATGGCTCGAGATCTGAGTCCGGA
CTTGTACAGCTCGTCCATGCCGAGAGTGATCCCGGCGGCGGTCACGAACTCCAGCAGGACCATGTGATCG
CGCTTCTCGTTGGGGTCTTTGCTCAGGGCGGACTGG
