>Addgene plasmid #66593 | ins:CFP-NTR | addgene partial sequence | sequence record 118527 | EXFP-internal-R 5'-GAACTCCAGCAGGACCATGT-3'
TTGCTCAGGGCGGACTGGGTGCTCAGGTAGTGGTTGTCGGGCAGCAGCACGGGGCCGTCGCCGATGGGGG
TGTTCTGCTGGTAGTGGTCGGCGAGCTGCACGCTGCCGTCCTCGATGTTGTGGCGGATCTTGAAGTTGGC
CTTGATGCCGTTCTTCTGCTTGTCGGCGGTGATATAGACGTTGTGGCTGATGTAGTTGTACTCCAGCTTG
TGCCCCAGGATGTTGCCGTCCTCCTTGAAGTCGATGCCCTTCAGCTCGATGCGGTTCACCAGGGTGTCGC
CCTCGAACTTCACCTCGGCGCGGGTCTTGTAGTTGCCGTCGTCCTTGAAGAAGATGGTGCGCTCCTGGAC
GTAGCCTTCGGGCATGGCGGACTTGAAGAAGTCGTGCTGCTTCATGTGGTCGGGGTAGCGGCTGAAGCAC
TGCACGCCCCAGGTCAGGGTGGTCACGAGGGTGGGCCAGGGCACGGGCAGCTTGCCGGTGGTGCAGATGA
ACTTCAGGGTCAGCTTGCCGTAGGTGGCATCGCCCTCGCCCTCGCCGGACACGCTGAACTTGTGGCCGTT
TACGTCGCCGTCCAGCTCGACCAGGATGGGCACCACCCCGGTGAACAGCTCCTCGCCCTTGCTCACCATG
AATTCCTGCAGCCCGGGGGATCCGTCACACTGACACAAACACACACATACAATCTCTGTTAATCAAAAAC
ATGTACACAAGCTACACTCCGCATTCTCTGTAGATTTACCATCCCGCTCGACACTCACCTGTTCTCGAAG
CAGAGGCGAGGAATGGTGGAGATGGTGGTGGAGATGTTTTGGG
